Addgene plasmid #52054: pKD‐SepRS-EFSep-5x tRNASep (B40 OTS)
Purpose: Used in phosphoprotein synthesis. Expresses the Sep-accepting tRNA (tRNASep), the Sep-tRNA synthetase (SepRS) and an engineered EF-Tu (EFSep)
Depositing lab: Jesse Rinehart. Depositing organization: Yale University.
Backbone
  Vector backbone: pKK223-3
  Backbone manufacturer: Pharmacia
  Modifications to backbone: pKD is derived from pKK223-3 (Pharmacia). The ampicillin (Amp) resistance gene was replaced with a kanamycin (Kan) resistance gene. The original multiple cloning site (MCS; NcoI-EcoRI-SacI) was modified by adding an additional ribosome binding site (RBS) and a second MCS (NdeI-BamHI-SalI-HindIII), thus enabling simultaneous protein expression from two genes, both under the control of the same tac promoter.
  Vector type: Bacterial Expression
Growth in bacteria
  Bacterial resistance: Kanamycin, 50 μg/mL
  Growth temperature: 30°C
  Growth strain: Top10
  Growth instructions: Strain grows slowly.
  Copy number: Unknown
Gene/Insert 1
  Gene/Insert name: SepRS (alt name: sepS)
  Species: Methanocaldococcuc maripaludis
  Insert size (bp): 1613
  Promoter: Ptac
  Cloning method: Restriction Enzyme; 5′ cloning site NcoI (not destroyed); 3′ cloning site SacI (not destroyed)
  Sequencing primers: 5′ #45 M13pUC-Reverse
Gene/Insert 2
  Gene/Insert name: EF-Sep (alt names: tufB; EF-Tu)
  Species: E. coli
  Insert size (bp): 1184
  Mutation: His67 to Arg , Glu216 to Asn, Asp217 to Gly, Phe219 to Tyr, Thr229 to Ser, and Asn274 to Trp
  Promoter: Ptac
  Cloning method: Restriction Enzyme; 5′ cloning site BamHI (not destroyed); 3′ cloning site SalI (not destroyed)
  Sequencing primers: 5′ pJR_F2; 3′ #61 pBAD-R
Gene/Insert 3
  Gene/Insert name: 5x tRNA Sep
  Cloning method: Unknown
  Sequencing primers: 5′ #207 KanR2-F; 3′ #35 LacI-R
Terms and licenses: Academic/Nonprofit Terms; Industry Terms: Not Available to Industry
Depositor comments: This plasmid is the same as pKD-SepRS-EFSep, Addgene plasmid #34623, with the addition of the 5xtRNA-Sep insert. Certain elements of this plasmid are covered under US patent 9,090,928 to Yale University
How to cite: pKD‐SepRS-EFSep-5x tRNASep (B40 OTS) was a gift from Jesse Rinehart (Addgene plasmid # 52054 ; http://n2t.net/addgene:52054 ; RRID:Addgene_52054)
