[The description below was written by a language model from this plasmid's Addgene catalogue record, the feature table of its GenBank file and pLannotate feature annotations shown in this document.]
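Description:
pKD‐SepRS-EFSep-5x tRNASep (B40 OTS) is a bacterial expression plasmid that supplies an orthogonal translation system for incorporating O-phosphoserine (Sep) into recombinant proteins in E. coli. Its pKD backbone derives from pKK223-3, with the ampicillin marker replaced by a kanamycin resistance gene (an aph(3')-Ia aminoglycoside phosphotransferase in the annotation). The cloning region was also rebuilt to carry a second ribosome binding site and a second multiple cloning site, so that two genes are expressed from one promoter. The 8,439 nt full-sequence annotation shows a ColE1/pMB1-type origin with the pBR322 bom region and rop. It also shows lacI under the lacIq promoter and the rrnB T1/T2 terminators with a 5S rRNA segment downstream of the expression cassette.

The two protein-coding inserts form a bicistronic unit. The catalogue calls its promoter Ptac, while the annotation software labels it trc; it is followed by a lac operator, which together with the plasmid-borne repressor implies IPTG-inducible control. The first gene is sepS, encoding phosphoseryl-tRNA synthetase (SepRS), which charges tRNA with phosphoserine. The catalogue species entry is garbled, and the annotation matches Methanococcus maripaludis. The second is EF-Sep, an E. coli tufB (EF-Tu) variant with six substitutions (H67R, E216N, D217G, F219Y, T229S, N274W), described as an engineered EF-Tu for this system. Between lacI and KanR lie five tandem tRNA units, each followed by a terminator fragment, corresponding to the 5x tRNASep insert. The record does not state their promoter or the codon they decode. The depositor notes that the plasmid is otherwise identical to the parental pKD-SepRS-EFSep. The accompanying 920 bp GenBank record covers only part of the plasmid and has no annotated features.
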