Features (pLannotate 1.2.2; 34 found; start..end, strand, type, name):
      1..589     +  rep_origin     ori: high-copy-number ColE1/pMB1/pBR322/pUC origin of replication
    775..914     -  misc_feature   bom: basis of mobility region from pBR322
   1016..1207    -  CDS            rop: Rop protein, which maintains plasmids at low copy number; rop
   1248..1358    +  CDS            mbeC (fragment): MBEC_ECOLX - Experimental evidence at protein level: Swiss-Prot protein existence level 1. Required for efficient mobilization of ColE1 plasmid and is thus essential to promote the specific transfer of the plasmid during conjugation. Probably functions by inducing DNA bending, helping the MbeA relaxase to melt the DNA around the nic site and cleave the phosphodiester bond. Binds specifically double-stranded DNA (dsDNA) containing the ColE1 oriT but does not recognize the inverted repeat (IR). From Escherichia coli.
   1403..1430    -  terminator     rrnB T2 terminator: transcription terminator T2 from the E. coli rrnB gene
   1522..1608    -  terminator     rrnB T1 terminator: Escherichia coli rrnB; transcription terminator T1 from the E. coli rrnB gene
   1610..1725    -  ncRNA          5S rRNA: Accession: RF00001 - 5S ribosomal RNA
   1811..1834    -  misc_feature   MCS (fragment): pUC18/19 multiple cloning site
   1847..3028    -  CDS            tufB: EFTU2_ECOLI - Experimental evidence at protein level: Swiss-Prot protein existence level 1. (Microbial infection) Upon infection by bacteriophage Qbeta, part of the viral RNA-dependent RNA polymerase complex. With EF-Ts may provide a stabilizing scaffold for the beta (catalytic) subunit. Helps separate the double-stranded RNA of the template and growing RNA during elongation (PubMed:22245970). With the beta subunit helps form the exit tunnel for template RNA. The GTPase activity of this subunit is not required for viral RNA replication (PubMed:20798060). From Escherichia coli (strain K12).
   3091..4701    -  CDS            sepS: SEPS_METMP - Experimental evidence at protein level: Swiss-Prot protein existence level 1. Catalyzes the attachment of O-phosphoserine (Sep) to tRNA(Cys). From Methanococcus maripaludis (strain S2 / LL).
   4728..4744    -  protein_bind   lac operator: The lac repressor binds to the lac operator to inhibit transcription in E. coli. This inhibition can be relieved by adding lactose or isopropyl-β-D-thiogalactopyranoside (IPTG). lac repressor encoded by lacI
   4752..4781    -  promoter       trc promoter: strong E. coli promoter; hybrid between the trp and lac UV5 promoters
   4857..4958    +  CDS            yciV (fragment): RNAAM_ECOLI - Also known as trpH From Escherichia coli (strain K12).
   4954..4971    -  promoter       tet promoter (fragment): E. coli promoter for tetracycline efflux protein gene
   5013..6095    -  CDS            lacI: lac repressor; lacI; The lac repressor binds to the lac operator to inhibit transcription in E. coli. This inhibition can be relieved by adding lactose or isopropyl-β-D-thiogalactopyranoside (IPTG).
   6096..6173    -  promoter       lacIq promoter: lacI (mutant); In the lacIq allele, a single base change in the promoter boosts expression of the lacI gene about 10-fold.
   6217..6249    +  CDS            rop (fragment): Rop protein, which maintains plasmids at low copy number; rop
   6258..6286    -  terminator     bacterial terminator (fragment): putative bacterial transcription terminator
   6287..6310    -  misc_feature   MCS (fragment): pUC18/19 multiple cloning site
   6313..6384    -  ncRNA          tRNA: Accession: RF00005 - tRNA
   6489..6517    -  terminator     bacterial terminator (fragment): putative bacterial transcription terminator
   6518..6541    -  misc_feature   MCS (fragment): pUC18/19 multiple cloning site
   6544..6615    -  ncRNA          tRNA: Accession: RF00005 - tRNA
   6720..6748    -  terminator     bacterial terminator (fragment): putative bacterial transcription terminator
   6749..6772    -  misc_feature   MCS (fragment): pUC18/19 multiple cloning site
   6775..6846    -  ncRNA          tRNA: Accession: RF00005 - tRNA
   6951..6979    -  terminator     bacterial terminator (fragment): putative bacterial transcription terminator
   6980..7003    -  misc_feature   MCS (fragment): pUC18/19 multiple cloning site
   7006..7077    -  ncRNA          tRNA: Accession: RF00005 - tRNA
   7182..7210    -  terminator     bacterial terminator (fragment): putative bacterial transcription terminator
   7211..7234    -  misc_feature   MCS (fragment): pUC18/19 multiple cloning site
   7237..7308    -  ncRNA          tRNA: Accession: RF00005 - tRNA
   7437..7494    +  promoter       AmpR promoter (fragment): bla
   7503..8318    -  CDS            KanR: aminoglycoside phosphotransferase; aph(3')-Ia; confers resistance to kanamycin in bacteria or G418 (Geneticin®) in eukaryotes
>Addgene plasmid #52054 | pKD‐SepRS-­EFSep-­5x tRNASep (B40 OTS) | addgene full sequence | sequence record 438919 | Addgene Long Read Sequencing Result
TTGAGATCCTTTTTTTCTGCGCGTAATCTGCTGCTTGCAAACAAAAAAACCACCGCTACCAGCGGTGGTT
TGTTTGCCGGATCAAGAGCTACCAACTCTTTTTCCGAAGGTAACTGGCTTCAGCAGAGCGCAGATACCAA
ATACTGTCCTTCTAGTGTAGCCGTAGTTAGGCCACCACTTCAAGAACTCTGTAGCACCGCCTACATACCT
CGCTCTGCTAATCCTGTTACCAGTGGCTGCTGCCAGTGGCGATAAGTCGTGTCTTACCGGGTTGGACTCA
AGACGATAGTTACCGGATAAGGCGCAGCGGTCGGGCTGAACGGGGGGTTCGTGCACACAGCCCAGCTTGG
AGCGAACGACCTACACCGAACTGAGATACCTACAGCGTGAGCTATGAGAAAGCGCCACGCTTCCCGAAGG
GAGAAAGGCGGACAGGTATCCGGTAAGCGGCAGGGTCGGAACAGGAGAGCGCACGAGGGAGCTTCCAGGG
GGAAACGCCTGGTATCTTTATAGTCCTGTCGGGTTTCGCCACCTCTGACTTGAGCGTCGATTTTTGTGAT
GCTCGTCAGGGGGGCGGAGCCTATGGAAAAACGCCAGCAACGCGGCCTTTTTACGGTTCCTGGCCTTTTG
CTGGCCTTTTGCTCACATGTTCTTTCCTGCGTTATCCCCTGATTCTGTGGATAACCGTATTACCGCCTTT
GAGTGAGCTGATACCGCTCGCCGCAGCCGAACGACCGAGCGCAGCGAGTCAGTGAGCGAGGAAGCGGAAG
AGCGCCTGATGCGGTATTTTCTCCTTACGCATCTGTGCGGTATTTCACACCGCAATGGTGCACTCTCAGT
ACAATCTGCTCTGATGCCGCATAGTTAAGCCAGTATACACTCCGCTATCGCTACGTGACTGGGTCATGGC
TGCGCCCCGACACCCGCCAACACCCGCTGACGCGCCCTGACGGGCTTGTCTGCTCCCGGCATCCGCTTAC
AGACAAGCTGTGACCGTCTCCGGGAGCTGCATGTGTCAGAGGTTTTCACCGTCATCACCGAAACGCGCGA
GGCAGCTGCGGTAAAGCTCATCAGCGTGGTCGTGAAGCGATTCACAGATGTCTGCCTGTTCATCCGCGTC
CAGCTCGTTGAGTTTCTCCAGAAGCGTTAATGTCTGGCTTCTGATAAAGCGGGCCATGTTAAGGGCGGTT
TTTTCCTGTTTGGTCACTGATGCCTCCGTGTAAGGGGGATTTCTGTTCATGGGGGTAATGATACCGATGA
AACGAGAGAGGATGCTCACGATACGGGTTACTGATGATGAACATGCCCGGTTACTGGAACGTTGTGAGGG
TAAACAACTGGCGGTATGGATGCGGCGGGACCAGAGAAAAGCTAGCAAACAAAAAGAGTTTGTAGAAACG
CAAAAAGGCCATCCGTCAGGATGGCCTTCTGCTTAATTTGATGCCTGGCAGTTTATGGCGGGCGTCCTGC
CCGCCACCCTCCGGGCCGTTGCTTCGCAACGTTCAAATCCGCTCCCGGCGGATTTGTCCTACTCAGGAGA
GCGTTCACCGACAAACAACAGATAAAACGAAAGGCCCAGTCTTTCGACTGAGCCTTTCGTTTTATTTGAT
GCCTGGCAGTTCCCTACTCTCGCATGGGGAGACCCCACACTACCATCGGCGCTACGGCCTTTCACTTCTG
AGTTCGGCATGGGGTCAGGTGGGACCACCGCGCTACTGCCGCCAGGCAAATTCTGTTTTATCAGACCGCT
TCTGCGTTCTGATTTAATCTGTATCAGGCTGAAAATCTTCTCTCATCCGCCAAAACAGCCAAGCTTGCAT
GCCTGCAGGTCGACGGCGCGCCATTAGCTCAGAACTTTTGCTACAACGCCCGCGCCAACGGTACGGCCGC
CTTCACGGATTGCGAAACGCAGACCGTCGTCCATCGCGATCGGGTGGATCAGGGTAACAACCATTTTGAT
GTTGTCGCCCGGCATTACCATCTCTACGCCTTCCGGCAGTTCGATGGTACCAGTCACGTCAGTAGTACGG
AAGTAGAACTGCGGACGGTAGCCTTTGAAGAACGGAGTATGACGGCCGCCTTCATCTTTGGACAGAATGT
ACACTTCAGATTCGAACTTGGTGTGCGGCTTGATGGTGCCCGGCTTAGCCAGTACCTGACCACGTTCGAT
TTCTTCACGTTTGATACCACGCAGCAGAACACCTACCCACTCACCAGCACGGCCTTCGTCCAGCAGTTTG
CGGAACATTTCAACGCCAGTACAGGTAGACTTCTGAGTCTCTTTGATACCAACGATTTCAACTTCTTCAC
CAACTTTGATGATACCGCGTTCTACACGACCCGAAACAACGGTACCACGACCGGAGATGGAGTATACCCC
GTTGATCGGCAGCAGGAACGGCTTGTCAATCGCACGCTCTGGTTCCGGAATGTAAGAATCCAGGAAGCCA
GCCAGTTCCAGGATTTTCGCTTCCCACTCTGCGTCGCCTTCCAGCGCTTTCAGAGCAGAACCACGAACGA
TCGGAGTGTCGTCGCCCGGGAAGTCGTACTGAGACAGAAGTTCACGAACTTCCATTTCAACCAGTTCCAG
CAGCTCTTCGTCATCAACCATGTCGCATTTGTTCAGGAACACGATGATGTACGGAACGCCTACCTGACGA
CCCAGCAGGATGTGCTCACGAGTCTGCGGCATCGGGCCGTCAGTCGCAGCAACTACCAGGATCGCGCCGT
CCATCTGCGCAGCACCGGTGATCATGTTTTTAACATAGTCGGCGTGCCCCGGGCAGTCTACGTGTGCGTA
GTGACGGGTCGGGGTGTCGTATTCAACCCGAGAAGTGTTGATGGTGATACCACGAGCTTTTTCTTCCGGC
GCGTTATCGATCTGGTCGAATGCGCGAGCAGCACCGCCGTAGGTTTTAGCCAGTACGGTAGTGATTGCAG
CGGTCAGCGTTGTTTTACCATGGTCAACGTGGCCGATAGTACCGACGTTAACGTGCGGTTTTGTACGTTC
AAACTTTTCTTTAGACATGGATCCCATATGTATATCTCCTTCTTATACTTAACTAATATACTTTAGGTAC
CGAGCTCTTATTCAATTTTTACTTCGACATTTAAAAAGACTGGGCCTCTAACGTCGATTACTTTATTTTT
GCTCATGATCTGTTTTAATGCGATATCATCGATTTTTAAGTTAATGTCGCTTAAACTTCTGACAATTGGA
ACTTTAACTTTGAATTCAGTAGTGTTTGACACAAATGCTTCTTCTAATTTTGAAGTAATTTTAAAGCAAA
GCGCATCGATATATCGAATGCCTGTTGCTACCCCTTCTGATTTTCCTTTTTCTAAGAAGTCTTTAAATTC
TTCTTTTACTCCGTCAAAGCTTTCAGGAATTCCAATTACATTTCCATCGTAAACGTAGATTTCGTTTAAA
ATTGAAGGTCCGAGTAAATTTTTACCTTCTTCTTTTTCAAAAATGTTTATTTTTACATTTTTCTTGGTTT
TTCCAAATGAAAACGTTTTTTCAATAGCTAATTCACAAGGGGATTTTAAATCTTTGTTTTTAACACATGA
CTCAATTAATTCTTTTGTTAAATCGTAAATTTCATCCATTACTGGAACTTTATCGAGTTTTACCATTGAA
GCGACATTCCGGTCATTAAGTTTGTGTTCGTAAAACTGAGGATATACCATTTCTCGAACATCTGCGAAAT
TTCCAGAAATCATTGCAAGTCTTTCAACACCAAGACCCAAATTCATTACAGGTACATCTATTCCGTATTT
GCTTAATGCAACTGGCGAATATACTCCAAATGTAGCAACTTCGAGCCATTCTTTTAATTTTGGGTGGTAT
GCGTAAACTTCAGTCTGTGTTTCAGGGGTGTAGTATTTACTTTTCTTTTCATCAGGAATGAATTTAAAGT
TTGTAAAGCCAAATTGGGATAATAATCCTTCTGCAATTGCTTTTCCATCATTAATATCCACGCCTTCACC
TGCAATTGCACAGGATGCAGAGTGGTATGTCATTAAGTGGCTTTTATCTTCTTTTTGTTCTCTTCTAAAA
CATCTATCGATTGAAAAGAGTTTAAATGGCAAGGGTTTTTTGTTCATGAGGTCTGAAACAGTAAGGAACC
ATCCTGAAGTCATGTGGCTTCTTAAAGTTAATTTTGAAGAAACTGCGGTTAAATCCTTAAATTCTGGGAA
AACATCTTCTAAAATTTTTAAACCCATCTCGCTTGAAATTTCAAGTGCATTTGAAATTTCTAAAACTAAA
TCGTCACCATCAAGAGTTCCTTTTTTGTATCCGTGAAGTATTTTTTGTAAACTTTCTTTGTGCTCAGAAA
CTTTAATTCCAAGTTTTTCAATCTGTGAAATTTTTTCATCGCTCAAACCAACGTCAGGTCTTGGAAGTCC
CGCTAAATAAAAGCATCTATCCAAAACTGCCATAGCTTCTGGGCCGAATTGTTTATAAATATCTCTTTCA
TCGACAATTACTGGGTTTATATATTCTTCAAAACCCATTCTAAGATATGCCTGTCTTAAATTTTCAATAG
TGTCATTTACAGGGTGTGTTTTTCCAAAAACTGGTTTTATTCTTGGGTAACTTTCGTTTATCTTTTTAGC
TTTTATAAGGTCTTTAGTTTCGATCCATGCTTTTTCAAAGTCCTTATTGGCCATTTCAATGATTTCTTCT
CTTTTAAACATTGCCATGGTCTGTTTCCTGTGTGAAATTGTTATCCGCTCACAATTCCACACATTATACG
GGCCGGATGATTAATTGTCAACAGCTCATTTCAGAATATTTGCCAGAACCGTTATGATGTCGGCGCAAAA
AACATTATCCAGAACGGGAGTGCGCCTTGAGCGACACGAATTATGCAGTGATCTACGACCTGCACAGCCA
TACCACAGCTTCCGATGGCTGCCTGACGCCAGAAGCATTGGTGCACCGTGCAGTCGATGATAAGCTGTCA
AACCAGATCAATTCGCGCTAACTTACATTAATTGCGTTGCGCTCACTGCCCGCTTTCCAGTCGGGAAACC
TGTCGTGCCAGCTGCATTAATGAATCGGCCAACGCGCGGGGAGAGGCGGTTTGCGTATTGGGCGCCAGGG
TGGTTTTTCTTTTCACCAGTGAGACGGGCAACAGCTGATTGCCCTTCACCGCCTGGCCCTGAGAGAGTTG
CAGCAAGCGGTCCACGCTGGTTTGCCCCAGCAGGCGAAAATCCTGTTTGATGGTGGCTAACGGCGGGATA
TAACATGAGCTGTCTTCGGTATCGTCGTATCCCACTACCGAGATATCCGCACCAACGCGCAGCCCGGACT
CGGTAATGGCGCGCATTGCGCCCAGCGCCATCTGATCGTTGGCAACCAGCATCGCAGTGGGAACGATGCC
CTCATTCAGCATTTGCATGGTTTGTTGAAAACCGGACATGGCACTCCAGTCGCCTTCCCGTTCCGCTATC
GGCTGAATTTGATTGCGAGTGAGATATTTATGCCAGCCAGCCAGACGCAGACGCGCCGAGACAGAACTTA
ATGGGCCCGCTAACAGCGCGATTTGCTGGTGACCCAATGCGACCAGATGCTCCACGCCCAGTCGCGTACC
GTCTTCATGGGAGAAAATAATACTGTTGATGGGTGTCTGGTCAGAGTCATCAAGAAATAACGCCGGAACA
TTAGTGCAGGCAGCTTCCACAGCAATGGCATCCTGGTCATCCAGCGGATAGTTAATGATCAGCCCACTGA
CGCGTTGCGCGAGAAGATTGTGCACCGCCGCTTTACAGGCTTCGACGCCGCTTCGTTCTACCATCGACAC
CACCACGCTGGCACCCAGTTGATCGGCGCGAGATTTAATCGCCGCGACAATTTGCGACGGCGCGTGCAGG
GCCAGACTGGAGGTGGCAACGCCAATCAGCAACGACTGTTTGCCCGCCAGTTGTTGTGCCACGCGGTTGG
GAATGTAATTCAGCTCCGCCATCGCCGCTTCCACTTTTTCCCGCGTTTTCGCAGAAACGTGGCTGGCCTG
GTTCACCACGCGGGAAACGGTCTGATAAGAGACACCGGCATACTCTGCGACATCGTATAACGTTACTGGT
TTCACATTCACCACCCTGAATTGACTCTCTTCCGGGCGCTATCATGCCATACCGCGAAAGGTTTTGCACC
ATTCGATGGTGTCAACGTAAATGCATGCCGCTTCGCCTTCGCGCGCGAATTGATCTGCTGCCTCGCGCGT
TTCGGTGATGACGGTGAAAGCGGCCGCAAAAAAAATCCTTAGCTTTCGCTAAGGATCTGCAGGTCGACTC
TAGAGGATCCTGGAGCCGGGGGTGGGATTTGAACCCACGTAAGGCGGATCTAGAGTCCGCTGCCTAACCC
CTAGACTACCCCGGCGAATTCAGCGTTACAAGTATTACACAAAGTTTTTTATGTTGAGAATATTTTTTTG
ATGGGGCGCCACTTATTTTTGATCGTTCGCTCAAAGAAGCGCGGCCGCAAAAAAAATCCTTAGCTTTCGC
TAAGGATCTGCAGGTCGACTCTAGAGGATCCTGGAGCCGGGGGTGGGATTTGAACCCACGTAAGGCGGAT
CTAGAGTCCGCTGCCTAACCCCTAGACTACCCCGGCGAATTCAGCGTTACAAGTATTACACAAAGTTTTT
TATGTTGAGAATATTTTTTTGATGGGGCGCCACTTATTTTTGATCGTTCGCTCAAAGAAGCGCGGCCGCA
AAAAAAATCCTTAGCTTTCGCTAAGGATCTGCAGGTCGACTCTAGAGGATCCTGGAGCCGGGGGTGGGAT
TTGAACCCACGTAAGGCGGATCTAGAGTCCGCTGCCTAACCCCTAGACTACCCCGGCGAATTCAGCGTTA
CAAGTATTACACAAAGTTTTTTATGTTGAGAATATTTTTTTGATGGGGCGCCACTTATTTTTGATCGTTC
GCTCAAAGAAGCGCGGCCGCAAAAAAAATCCTTAGCTTTCGCTAAGGATCTGCAGGTCGACTCTAGAGGA
TCCTGGAGCCGGGGGTGGGATTTGAACCCACGTAAGGCGGATCTAGAGTCCGCTGCCTAACCCCTAGACT
ACCCCGGCGAATTCAGCGTTACAAGTATTACACAAAGTTTTTTATGTTGAGAATATTTTTTTGATGGGGC
GCCACTTATTTTTGATCGTTCGCTCAAAGAAGCGCGGCCGCAAAAAAAATCCTTAGCTTTCGCTAAGGAT
CTGCAGGTCGACTCTAGAGGATCCTGGAGCCGGGGGTGGGATTTGAACCCACGTAAGGCGGATCTAGAGT
CCGCTGCCTAACCCCTAGACTACCCCGGCGAATTCAGCGTTACAAGTATTACACAAAGTTTTTTATGTTG
AGAATATTTTTTTGATGGGGCGCCACTTATTTTTGATCGTTCGCTCAAAGAAGCGCGGCCGCGGTGGCAC
TTTTCGGGGAAATGTGCGCGGAACCCCTATTTGTTTATTTTTCTAAATACATTCAAATATGTATCCGCTC
ATGAATTAATTCTTAGAAAAACTCATCGAGCATCAAATGAAACTGCAATTTACTCATATCAGGATTATCA
ATACCATATTTTTGAAAAAGCCGTTTCTGTAATGAAGGAGAAAACTCACCGAGGCAGTTCCATAGGATGG
CAAGATCCTGGTATCGGTCTGCGATTCCGACTCGTCCAACATCAATACAACCTATTAATTTCCCCTCGTC
AAAAATAAGGTTATCAAGTGAGAAATCACCATGAGCGACGACTGAATCCGGTGAGAATGGCAAAAGTTTA
TGCATTTCTTTCCAGACTTGTTCAACAGGCCAGCCATTACGCTCGTCATCAAAATCACTCGCATCAACCA
AACCGTTATTCATTCGTGATTGCGCCTGAGCGAGACGAAATACGCGATCGCTGTTAAAAGGACAATTACA
AACAGGAATCGAATGCAACCGGCGCAGGAACACTGCCAGCGCATCAACAATATTTTCACCTGAATCAGGA
TATTCTTCTAATACCTGGAATGCTGTTTTCCCGGGGATCGCAGTGGTGAGTAACCATGCATCATCAGGAG
TACGGATAAAATGCTTGATGGTCGGAAGAGGCATAAATTCCGTCAGCCAGTTTAGTCTGACCATCTCATC
TGTAACATCATTGGCAACGCTACCTTTGCCATGTTTCAGAAACAACTCTGGCGCATCGGGCTTCCCATAC
AATCGATAGATTGTCGCACCTGATTGCCCGACATTATCGCGAGCCCATTTATACCCATATAAATCAGCAT
CCATGTTGGAATTTAATCGCGGCCTAGAGCAAGACGTTTCCCGTTGAATATGGCTCATAACACCCCTTGT
ATTACTGTTTATGTAAGCAGACAGTTTTATTGTTCATGACCAAAATCCCTTAACGTGAGTTTTCGTTCCA
CTGAGCGTCAGACCCCGTAGAAAAGATCAAAGGATCTTC
