LOCUS       Exported 920 bp ds-DNA linear SYN 23-MAY-2021
DEFINITION  Used in phosphoprotein synthesis. Expresses the Sep-accepting tRNA
            (tRNASep), the Sep-tRNA synthetase (SepRS) and an engineered EF-Tu
            (EFSep).
ACCESSION   .
VERSION     .
KEYWORDS    pKD‐SepRS-­EFSep-­5x tRNASep (B40 OTS)
SOURCE      synthetic DNA construct
  ORGANISM  synthetic DNA construct
REFERENCE   1 (bases 1 to 920)
  TITLE     Rinehart Lab Phosphoprotein synthesis components
  JOURNAL   Unpublished
REFERENCE   2 (bases 1 to 920)
  AUTHORS   .
  TITLE     Direct Submission
  JOURNAL   Exported May 23, 2021 from SnapGene Server 1.1.58
            http://www.snapgene.com
FEATURES             Location/Qualifiers
     source          1..920
                     /organism="synthetic DNA construct"
                     /mol_type="other DNA"
ORIGIN
        1 cagcttgcat gcctgcaggt cgacggcgcg ccattagctc agaacttttg ctacaacgcc
       61 cgcgccaacg gtacggccgc cttcacggat tgcgaaacgc agaccgtcgt ccatcgcgat
      121 cgggtggatc agggtaacaa ccattttgat gttgtcgccc ggcattacca tctctacgcc
      181 ttccggcagt tcgatggtac cagtcacgtc agtagtacgg aagtagaact gcggacggta
      241 gcctttgaag aacggagtat gacggccgcc ttcatctttg gacagaatgt acacttcaga
      301 ttcgaacttg gtgtgcggct tgatggtgcc cggcttagcc agtacctgac cacgttcgat
      361 ttcttcacgt ttgataccac gcagcagaac acctacccac tcaccagcac ggccttcgtc
      421 cagcagtttg cggaacattt caacgccagt acaggtagac ttctgagtct ctttgatacc
      481 aacgatttca acttcttcac caactttgat gataccgcgt tctacacgac ccgaaacaac
      541 ggtaccacga ccggagatgg agtatacccc gttgatcggc agcaggaacg gcttgtcaat
      601 cgcacgctct ggttccggaa tgtaagaatc caggaagcca gccagttcca ggattttcgc
      661 ttcccactct gcgtcgcctt ccagcgcttt cagagcagaa ccacgaacga tcggagtgtc
      721 gtcgcccggg aagtcgtact gagacagaag ttcacgaact tccatttcaa ccagttccag
      781 cagctcttcg tcatcaacca tgtcgcattt gttcaggaac acgatgatgt acggaacgcc
      841 tacctgacga cccagcagga tgtgctcacg agtctgcggc atcgggccgt cagtcgcagc
      901 aactaccagg atcgcgccgt
//
