>Addgene plasmid #52054 | pKD‐SepRS-­EFSep-­5x tRNASep (B40 OTS) | addgene partial sequence | sequence record 81227 | M13pUC-Rev 5'-AGCGGATAACAATTTCACACAGG-3'
AATCATTGAAATGGCCAATAAGGACTTTGAAAAAGCATGGATCGAAACTAAAGACCTTATAAAAGCTAAA
AAGATAAACGAAAGTTACCCAAGAATAAAACCAGTTTTTGGAAAAACACACCCTGTAAATGACACTATTG
AAAATTTAAGACAGGCATATCTTAGAATGGGTTTTGAAGAATATATAAACCCAGTAATTGTCGATGAAAG
AGATATTTATAAACAATTCGGCCCAGAAGCTATGGCAGTTTTGGATAGATGCTTTTATTTAGCGGGACTT
CCAAGACCTGACGTTGGTTTGAGCGATGAAAAAATTTCACAGATTGAAAAACTTGGAATTAAAGTTTCTG
AGCACAAAGAAAGTTTACAAAAAATACTTCACGGATACAAAAAAGGAACTCTTGATGGTGACGATTTAGT
TTTAGAAATTTCAAATGCACTTGAAATTTCAAGCGAGATGGGTTTAAAAATTTTAGAAGATGTTTTCCCA
GAATTTAAGGATTTAACCGCAGTTTCTTCAAAATTAACTTTAAGAAGCCACATGACTTCAGGATGGTTCC
TTACTGTTTCAGACCTCATGAACAAAAAACCCTTGCCATTTAAACTCTTTTCAATCGATAGATGTTTTAG
AAGAGAACAAAAAGAAGATAAAAGCCACTTAATGACATACCACTCTGCATCCTGTGCAATTGCAGGTGAA
GGCGTGGATATTAATGATGGAAAAGCAATTGCAGAAGGATTATTATCCCAATTTGGCTTTACAAACTTTA
AATTCATTCCTGATGAAAAGAAAAGTAAATACTACACCCCTGAAACACAGACTGAAGTTTACGCATACCA
CCCAAAATTAAAAGAATGGCTCGAAGTTGCTACATTTGGAGTATATTCGCCAGTTGCATTA
