>Addgene plasmid #52054 | pKD‐SepRS-­EFSep-­5x tRNASep (B40 OTS) | addgene partial sequence | sequence record 81232 | pJR_F2 5'-cgacgttagaggcccagt-3'
TACCTAAAGTATATTAGTTAAGTATAAGAAGGAGATATACATATGGGATCCATGTCTAAAGAAAAGTTTG
AACGTACAAAACCGCACGTTAACGTCGGTACTATCGGCCACGTTGACCATGGTAAAACAACGCTGACCGC
TGCAATCACTACCGTACTGGCTAAAACCTACGGCGGTGCTGCTCGCGCATTCGACCAGATCGATAACGCG
CCGGAAGAAAAAGCTCGTGGTATCACCATCAACACTTCTCGGGTTGAATACGACACCCCGACCCGTCACT
ACGCACACGTAGACTGCCCGGGGCACGCCGACTATGTTAAAAACATGATCACCGGTGCTGCGCAGATGGA
CGGCGCGATCCTGGTAGTTGCTGCGACTGACGGCCCGATGCCGCAGACTCGTGAGCACATCCTGCTGGGT
CGTCAGGTAGGCGTTCCGTACATCATCGTGTTCCTGAACAAATGCGACATGGTTGATGACGAAGAGCTGC
TGGAACTGGTTGAAATGGAAGTTCGTGAACTTCTGTCTCAGTACGACTTCCCGGGCGACGACACTCCGAT
CGTTCGTGGTTCTGCTCTGAAAGCGCTGGAAGGCGACGCAGAGTGGGAAGCGAAAATCCTGGAACTGGCT
GGCTTCCTGGATTCTTACATTCCGGAACCAGAGCGTGCGATTGACAAGCCGTTCCTGCTGCCGATCAACG
GGGTATACTCCATCTCCGGTCGTGGTACCGTTGTTTCGGGTCGTGTAGAACGCGGTATCATCAAAGTTGG
TGAAGAAGTTGAAATCGTTGGTATCAAAGAGACTCAGAAGTCTACCTGTACTGGCGTTGAAATGTTCCGC
AAACTGCTGGACGAAGGCCGTGCTGGTGAGTGGGTAGGTGTTCTGCTG
