>Addgene plasmid #52054 | pKD‐SepRS-­EFSep-­5x tRNASep (B40 OTS) | addgene partial sequence | sequence record 81235 | LacI-R 5'-GGCATACTCTGCGACATCGT-3'
AATTGACTCTCTTCCGGGCGCTATCATGCCATACCGCGAAAGGTTTTGCACCATTCGATGGTGTCAACGT
AAATGCATGCCGCTTCGCCTTCGCGCGCGAATTGATCTGCTGCCTCGCGCGTTTCGGTGATGACGGTGAA
AGCGGCCGCAAAAAAAATCCTTAGCTTTCGCTAAGGATCTGCAGGTCGACTCTAGAGGATCCTGGAGCCG
GGGGTGGGATTTGAACCCACGTAAGGCGGATCTAGAGTCCGCTGCCTAACCCCTAGACTACCCCGGCGAA
TTCAGCGTTACAAGTATTACACAAAGTTTTTTATGTTGAGAATATTTTTTTGATGGGGCGCCACTTATTT
TTGATCGTTCGCTCAAAGAAGCGCGGCCGC
