>Addgene plasmid #52054 | pKD‐SepRS-­EFSep-­5x tRNASep (B40 OTS) | addgene partial sequence | sequence record 81236 | KanR2-F 5'-GAACTGCCTCGGTGAGTTTT-3'
TATTGATAATCCTGATATGAGTAAATTGCAGTTTCATTTGATGCTCGATGAGTTTTTCTAAGAATTAATT
CATGAGCGGATACATATTTGAATGTATTTAGAAAAATAAACAAATAGGGGTTCCGCGCACATTTCCCCGA
AAAGTGCCACCGCGGCCGCGCTTCTTTGAGCGAACGATCAAAAATAAGTGGCGCCCCATCAAAAAAATAT
TCTCAACATAAAAAACTTTGTGTAATACTTGTAACGCTGAATTCGCCGGGGTAGTCTAGGGGTTAGGCAG
CGGACTCTAGATCCGCCTTACGTGGGTTCAAATCCCACCCCCGGCTCCAGGATCCTCTAGAGTCGACCTG
CAGATCCTTAGCGAAAGCTAAGGATTTTTTTTGCGGCCGC
